Addgene plasmid #192047: pFN-HaloTag-TalinR7R8-AviTag
Purpose: Plasmid expresses human talin R7R8 domain flanked between a HaloTag and a AviTag
Depositing lab: Ionel Popa. Depositing organization: University of Wisconsin, Milwaukee. Publication: Mechanical regulation of talin through binding and history-dependent unfolding. Dahal N, Sharma S, Phan B, Eis A, Popa I. Sci Adv. 2022 Jul 15;8(28):eabl7719. doi: 10.1126/sciadv.abl7719. Epub 2022 Jul 15. PubMed 35857491.
Backbone
  Vector backbone: Talin R7R8
  Vector type: Bacterial Expression
Growth in bacteria
  Bacterial resistance: Ampicillin, 100 μg/mL
  Growth temperature: 37°C
  Growth strain: DH5alpha
  Copy number: High Copy
Gene/Insert
  Gene/Insert name: TLN1
  Species: H. sapiens (human)
  Entrez Gene: TLN1 (a.k.a. ILWEQ, TLN, talin-1)
  Tag / fusion protein: HaloTag (N terminal on insert); AviTag (C terminal on insert)
  Cloning method: TOPO Cloning
  Sequencing primers: 5′ unknown
Terms and licenses: Academic/Nonprofit Terms; Industry Terms: Not Available to Industry
How to cite: pFN-HaloTag-TalinR7R8-AviTag was a gift from Ionel Popa (Addgene plasmid # 192047 ; http://n2t.net/addgene:192047 ; RRID:Addgene_192047)
