[The description below was written by a language model from this plasmid's Addgene catalogue record and pLannotate feature annotations shown in this document.]
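Description:
pFN-HaloTag-TalinR7R8-AviTag is a 4,991-nt bacterial expression plasmid that produces the R7R8 rod-domain segment of human talin-1 (TLN1) placed between an N-terminal HaloTag and a C-terminal AviTag. The catalogue lists the backbone only as "Talin R7R8", so the parental vector is not formally stated. The plasmid is propagated in E. coli from a high-copy ColE1/pUC-type origin and selected with ampicillin through a β-lactamase gene under its own promoter. A ColE1 cer site is also present, which helps resolve plasmid multimers into monomers. rrnB T1 and T2 terminators sit upstream of the expression cassette, where they likely insulate it from read-through transcription.

Expression is driven by a T7 promoter and ended by a T7 terminator, so it requires a host that supplies T7 RNA polymerase. The annotated reading frame begins with HaloTag, a modified dehalogenase that bonds covalently to chloroalkane ligands. A TEV protease cleavage site follows, and then a roughly 900-nt fragment of human TLN1. The AviTag, a short peptide that BirA ligase biotinylates, is recorded in the catalogue but was not picked up by the automated annotation; it presumably lies in the unannotated stretch after the talin fragment. Short hits to a pUC polylinker, a T7 gene 10-derived solubility tag and Tn5 transposase are partial fragments and appear to be backbone remnants.

Having a covalent attachment handle at one end and a biotinylation site at the other suits tethering single protein molecules between a surface and a streptavidin-coated probe. This fits the associated publication's focus on mechanical regulation and force-dependent unfolding of talin.
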