Features (pLannotate 1.2.2; 16 found; start..end, strand, type, name):
     47..74      +  terminator     rrnB T2 terminator: transcription terminator T2 from the E. coli rrnB gene
     93..136     +  promoter       AmpR promoter (fragment): bla
    156..174     +  promoter       T7 promoter: promoter for bacteriophage T7 RNA polymerase
    205..1095    +  CDS            HaloTag®: modified bacterial dehalogenase that forms covalent bonds with chloroalkane derivatives
   1108..1128    +  CDS            TEV site: tobacco etch virus (TEV) protease recognition and cleavage site
   1153..2061    +  CDS            TLN1 (fragment): TLN1_HUMAN - Also known as KIAA1027, TLN. Experimental evidence at protein level: Swiss-Prot protein existence level 1. Probably involved in connections of major cytoskeletal structures to the plasma membrane. High molecular weight cytoskeletal protein concentrated at regions of cell-substratum contact and, in lymphocytes, at cell-cell contacts (By similarity). From Homo sapiens (Human).
   2147..2180    +  misc_feature   MCS (fragment): pUC18/19 multiple cloning site
   2187..2236    +  CDS            SET1 (fragment): solubility-enhancement tag derived from T7 phage gene 10B
   2244..2291    +  terminator     T7 terminator: transcription terminator for bacteriophage T7 RNA polymerase
   2301..2477    -  CDS            tnpA (fragment): TN5P_ECOLX - Also known as tnp. Experimental evidence at protein level: Swiss-Prot protein existence level 1. Mediates transposition of transposon Tn5 by a 'cut and paste' mechanism. First, the monomeric transposase binds the 19 bp inverted DNA repeats flanking the transposon. Then, dimerization of the DNA- bound transposase creates a synaptic DNA complex. After nicking of the first DNA strand, excision of the transposon proceeds through a series of intermediates. The transposase then mediates the insertion of the transposon at a new site by strand transfer. The activity of the wild- type tran
   2520..2624    +  promoter       AmpR promoter: bla
   2625..3485    +  CDS            AmpR: β-lactamase; bla; confers resistance to ampicillin, carbenicillin, and related antibiotics
   3643..4231    -  rep_origin     ori: high-copy-number ColE1/pMB1/pBR322/pUC origin of replication
   4347..4630    +  misc_feature   cer region: ColE1-derived recombination site that helps to maintain plasmids as monomers
   4741..4856    +  ncRNA          5S rRNA: Accession: RF00001 - 5S ribosomal RNA
   4860..4946    +  terminator     rrnB T1 terminator: Escherichia coli rrnB; transcription terminator T1 from the E. coli rrnB gene
>Addgene plasmid #192047 | pFN-HaloTag-TalinR7R8-AviTag | addgene full sequence | sequence record 375050 | Addgene NGS Result
TGGCGGGCAGGACGCCCGCCATAAACTGCCAGGCATCAAATTAAGCAGAAGGCCATCCTGACGGATGGCC
TTTTTGCGTTTCTACAAACTCTTTTGTTTATTTTTCTAAATACATTCAAATATGTATCCGCTCATGGATC
TCGATCCCGCGAAATTAATACGACTCACTATAGGGTATTTTAACTTTACTAAGGAGAATTCATCATGGCA
GAAATCGGTACTGGCTTTCCATTCGACCCCCATTATGTGGAAGTCCTGGGCGAGCGCATGCACTACGTCG
ATGTTGGTCCGCGCGATGGCACCCCTGTGCTGTTCCTGCACGGTAACCCGACCTCCTCCTACGTGTGGCG
CAACATCATCCCGCATGTTGCACCGACCCATCGCTGCATTGCTCCAGACCTGATCGGTATGGGCAAATCC
GACAAACCAGACCTGGGTTATTTCTTCGACGACCACGTCCGCTTCATGGATGCCTTCATCGAAGCCCTGG
GTCTGGAAGAGGTCGTCCTGGTCATTCACGACTGGGGCTCCGCTCTGGGTTTCCACTGGGCCAAGCGCAA
TCCAGAGCGCGTCAAAGGTATTGCATTTATGGAGTTCATCCGCCCTATCCCGACCTGGGACGAATGGCCA
GAATTTGCCCGCGAGACCTTCCAGGCCTTCCGCACCACCGACGTCGGCCGCAAGCTGATCATCGATCAGA
ACGTTTTTATCGAGGGTACGCTGCCGATGGGTGTCGTCCGCCCGCTGACTGAAGTCGAGATGGACCATTA
CCGCGAGCCGTTCCTGAATCCTGTTGACCGCGAGCCACTGTGGCGCTTCCCAAACGAGCTGCCAATCGCC
GGTGAGCCAGCGAACATCGTCGCGCTGGTCGAAGAATACATGGACTGGCTGCACCAGTCCCCTGTCCCGA
AGCTGCTGTTCTGGGGCACCCCAGGCGTTCTGATCCCACCGGCCGAAGCCGCTCGCCTGGCCAAAAGCCT
GCCTAACTGCAAGGCTGTGGACATCGGCCCGGGTCTGAATCTGCTGCAAGAAGACAACCCGGACCTGATC
GGCAGCGAGATCGCGCGCTGGCTGTCGACGCTCGAGATTTCCGGCGAGCCAACCACTGAGGATCTGTACT
TTCAGAGCGATAACGCGATCGCCGGATCCATGCAGCAGGCACCGGGCCAAAAAGAATGTGACAATGCCCT
GCGCGAACTGGAGACCGTGCGCGAACTGCTGGAGAATCCGGTGCAGCCGATCAATGATATGAGTTATTTC
GGCTGCCTGGACAGTGTGATGGAGAACAGCAAAGTGCTGGGTGAGGCCATGACCGGTATCAGCCAGAACG
CCAAAAACGGCAATCTGCCGGAATTCGGCGATGCCATCAGCACAGCAAGCAAAGCCCTGTGCGGCTTTAC
CGAAGCAGCCGCCCAGGCAGCATATCTGGTGGGTGTGAGCGATCCGAATAGCCAGGCCGGTCAACAGGGT
CTGGTTGAACCGACCCAGTTTGCCCGCGCCAATCAGGCCATCCAGATGGCATGCCAGAGCTTAGGTGAGC
CGGGTTGCACCCAGGCCCAGGTTCTGAGCGCCGCAACCATTGTTGCCAAACATACCAGCGCCCTGTGTAA
TAGCTGCCGCCTGGCAAGCGCCCGTACCACAAATCCGACCGCCAAACGCCAGTTCGTGCAGAGCGCCAAA
GAAGTGGCCAATAGCACAGCCAACCTGGTTAAAACCATCAAGGCCCTGGACGGTGCATTTACCGAGGAAA
ATCGCGCACAGTGTCGCGCAGCAACAGCCCCGCTGCTGGAAGCAGTTGACAACCTGAGCGCCTTCGCCAG
CAATCCTGAGTTTAGCAGCATTCCGGCACAGATTAGCCCGGAGGGCCGCGCAGCAATGGAGCCGATTGTG
ATCAGCGCCAAAACAATGCTGGAAAGCGCCGGCGGCTTAATCCAGACAGCCCGTGCCCTGGCCGTGAATC
CTCGCGATCCGCCGAGCTGGAGTGTTCTGGCCGGTCATAGCCGTACCGTGAGCGACAGCATCAAGAAGCT
GATCACAAGCATGCGCGATAAAGCACCGGGTCCATGGCATCATCATCATCACCACGGCGGCGGCTTAAAC
GACATCTTTGAAGCACAGAAAATTGAATGGCATGAATAAGGTACCAGATCCTCTAGAGTCGACCTGCAGG
CATGCAAGCTGATCCGGCTGCTAACAAAGCCCGAAAGGAAGCTGAGTTGGCTGCTGCCACCGCTGAGCAA
TAACTAGCATAACCCCTTGGGGCCTCTAAACGGGTCTTGAGGGGTTTTTTGCTGAAAGGAGGAACTATAT
CCGGTTCGCTTGCTGTCCATAAAACCGCCCAGTCTAGCTATCGCCATGTAAGCCCACTGCAAGCTACCTG
CTTTCTCTTTGCGCTTGCGTTTTCCCTTGTCCAGATAGCCCAGTAGCTGACATTCATCCGGGGTCAGCAC
CGTTTCTGCGGACTGGCTTTCTACGTAATGGTTTCTTAGACGTCAGGTGGCACTTTTCGGGGAAATGTGC
GCGGAACCCCTATTTGTTTATTTTTCTAAATACATTCAAATATGTATCCGCTCATGAGACAATAACCCTG
ATAAATGCTTCAATAATATTGAAAAAGGAAGAGTATGAGTATTCAACATTTCCGTGTCGCCCTTATTCCC
TTTTTTGCGGCATTTTGCCTTCCTGTTTTTGCTCACCCAGAAACGCTGGTGAAAGTAAAAGATGCTGAAG
ATCAGTTGGGTGCACGAGTGGGTTACATCGAACTGGATCTCAACAGCGGTAAGATCCTTGAGAGTTTTCG
CCCCGAAGAACGTTTTCCAATGATGAGCACTTTCAAAGTTCTGCTATGTGGCGCGGTATTATCCCGTATT
GACGCCGGGCAAGAGCAACTCGGTCGCCGCATACACTATTCTCAGAATGACTTGGTTGAGTACTCACCAG
TCACAGAAAAGCATCTTACGGATGGCATGACAGTAAGAGAATTATGCAGTGCTGCCATAACCATGAGTGA
TAACACTGCGGCCAACTTACTTCTGACAACTATCGGAGGACCGAAGGAGCTAACCGCTTTTTTGCACAAC
ATGGGGGATCATGTAACTCGCCTTGATCGTTGGGAACCGGAGCTGAATGAAGCCATACCAAACGACGAGC
GTGACACCACGATGCCTGTAGCAATGGCAACAACGTTGCGCAAACTATTAACTGGCGAACTACTTACTCT
AGCTTCCCGGCAACAATTAATAGACTGGATGGAGGCGGATAAAGTTGCAGGACCACTTCTGCGCTCGGCC
CTTCCGGCTGGCTGGTTTATTGCTGATAAATCTGGAGCCGGTGAGCGTGGGTCTCGCGGTATCATTGCAG
CACTGGGGCCAGATGGTAAGCCCTCCCGTATCGTAGTTATCTACACGACGGGGAGTCAGGCAACTATGGA
TGAACGAAATAGACAGATCGCTGAGATAGGTGCCTCACTGATTAAGCATTGGTAATTCGAAATGACCGAC
CAAGCGACGCCCAACCGGTATCAGCTCACTCAAAGGCGGTAATACGGTTATCCACAGAATCAGGGGATAA
CGCAGGAAAGAACATGTGAGCAAAAGGCCAGCAAAAGGCCAGGAACCGTAAAAAGGCCGCGTTGCTGGCG
TTTTTCCATAGGCTCCGCCCCCCTGACGAGCATCACAAAAATCGACGCTCAAGTCAGAGGTGGCGAAACC
CGACAGGACTATAAAGATACCAGGCGTTTCCCCCTGGAAGCTCCCTCGTGCGCTCTCCTGTTCCGACCCT
GCCGCTTACCGGATACCTGTCCGCCTTTCTCCCTTCGGGAAGCGTGGCGCTTTCTCATAGCTCACGCTGT
AGGTATCTCAGTTCGGTGTAGGTCGTTCGCTCCAAGCTGGGCTGTGTGCACGAACCCCCCGTTCAGCCCG
ACCGCTGCGCCTTATCCGGTAACTATCGTCTTGAGTCCAACCCGGTAAGACACGACTTATCGCCACTGGC
AGCAGCCACTGGTAACAGGATTAGCAGAGCGAGGTATGTAGGCGGTGCTACAGAGTTCTTGAAGTGGTGG
CCTAACTACGGCTACACTAGAAGGACAGTATTTGGTATCTGCGCTCTGCTGAAGCCAGTTACCTTCGGAA
AAAGAGTTGGTAGCTCTTGATCCGGCAAACAAACCACCGCTGGTAGCGGTGGTTTTTTTGTTTGCAAGCA
GCAGATTACGCGCAGAAAAAAAGGATTTCAAGAAGATCCTTTGATCTTTTCTACGGGGTCTGACGCTCAG
TGGAACGAAAACTCACGTTAAGGGATTTTGGTCATGAGATTATCAAAAAGGATCTTCACCTAGATCCTTT
TATAGTCCGGAAATACAGGAACGCACGCTGGATGGCCCTTCGCTGGGATGGTGAAACCATGAAAAATGGC
AGCTTCAGTGGATTAAGTGGGGGTAATGTGGCCTGTACCCTCTGGTTGCATAGGTATTCATACGGTTAAA
ATTTATCAGGCGCGATTGCGGCAGTTTTTCGGGTGGTTTGTTGCCATTTTTACCTGTCTGCTGCCGTGAT
CGCGCTGAACGCGTTTTAGCGGTGCGTACAATTAAGGGATTATGGTAAATCCACTTACTGTCTGCCCTCG
TAGCCATCGAGATAAACCGCAGTACTCCGGCCACGATGCGTCCGGCGTAGAGGATCGAGATCTTTTCAGC
CTGATACAGATTAAATCAGAACGCAGAAGCGGTCTGATAAAACAGAATTTGCCTGGCGGCAGTAGCGCGG
TGGTCCCACCTGACCCCATGCCGAACTCAGAAGTGAAACGCCGTAGCGCCGATGGTAGTGTGGGGTCTCC
CCATGCGAGAGTAGGGAACTGCCAGGCATCAAATAAAACGAAAGGCTCAGTCGAAAGACTGGGCCTTTCG
TTTTATCTGTTGTTTGTCGGTGAACGCTCTCCTGAGTAGGACAAATCCGCCGGGAGCGGATTTGAACGTT
GCGAAGCAACGGCCCGGAGGG
