>Addgene plasmid #192047 | pFN-HaloTag-TalinR7R8-AviTag | depositor partial sequence | sequence record 372200 | expressed protein part
ATGGCAGAAATCGGTACTGGCTTTCCATTCGACCCCCATTATGTGGAAGTCCTGGGCGAGCGCATGCACT
ACGTCGATGTTGGTCCGCGCGATGGCACCCCTGTGCTGTTCCTGCACGGTAACCCGACCTCCTCCTACGT
GTGGCGCAACATCATCCCGCATGTTGCACCGACCCATCGCTGCATTGCTCCAGACCTGATCGGTATGGGC
AAATCCGACAAACCAGACCTGGGTTATTTCTTCGACGACCACGTCCGCTTCATGGATGCCTTCATCGAAG
CCCTGGGTCTGGAAGAGGTCGTCCTGGTCATTCACGACTGGGGCTCCGCTCTGGGTTTCCACTGGGCCAA
GCGCAATCCAGAGCGCGTCAAAGGTATTGCATTTATGGAGTTCATCCGCCCTATCCCGACCTGGGACGAA
TGGCCAGAATTTGCCCGCGAGACCTTCCAGGCCTTCCGCACCACCGACGTCGGCCGCAAGCTGATCATCG
ATCAGAACGTTTTTATCGAGGGTACGCTGCCGATGGGTGTCGTCCGCCCGCTGACTGAAGTCGAGATGGA
CCATTACCGCGAGCCGTTCCTGAATCCTGTTGACCGCGAGCCACTGTGGCGCTTCCCAAACGAGCTGCCA
ATCGCCGGTGAGCCAGCGAACATCGTCGCGCTGGTCGAAGAATACATGGACTGGCTGCACCAGTCCCCTG
TCCCGAAGCTGCTGTTCTGGGGCACCCCAGGCGTTCTGATCCCACCGGCCGAAGCCGCTCGCCTGGCCAA
AAGCCTGCCTAACTGCAAGGCTGTGGACATCGGCCCGGGTCTGAATCTGCTGCAAGAAGACAACCCGGAC
CTGATCGGCAGCGAGATCGCGCGCTGGCTGTCGACGCTCGAGATTTCCGGCGAGCCAACCACTGAGGATC
TGTACTTTCAGAGCGATAACGCGATCGCCGGATCCATGCAGCAGGCACCGGGCCAAAAAGAATGTGACAA
TGCCCTGCGCGAACTGGAGACCGTGCGCGAACTGCTGGAGAATCCGGTGCAGCCGATCAATGATATGAGT
TATTTCGGCTGCCTGGACAGTGTGATGGAGAACAGCAAAGTGCTGGGTGAGGCCATGACCGGTATCAGCC
AGAACGCCAAAAACGGCAATCTGCCGGAATTCGGCGATGCCATCAGCACAGCAAGCAAAGCCCTGTGCGG
CTTTACCGAAGCAGCCGCCCAGGCAGCATATCTGGTGGGTGTGAGCGATCCGAATAGCCAGGCCGGTCAA
CAGGGTCTGGTTGAACCGACCCAGTTTGCCCGCGCCAATCAGGCCATCCAGATGGCATGCCAGAGCTTAG
GTGAGCCGGGTTGCACCCAGGCCCAGGTTCTGAGCGCCGCAACCATTGTTGCCAAACATACCAGCGCCCT
GTGTAATAGCTGCCGCCTGGCAAGCGCCCGTACCACAAATCCGACCGCCAAACGCCAGTTCGTGCAGAGC
GCCAAAGAAGTGGCCAATAGCACAGCCAACCTGGTTAAAACCATCAAGGCCCTGGACGGTGCATTTACCG
AGGAAAATCGCGCACAGTGTCGCGCAGCAACAGCCCCGCTGCTGGAAGCAGTTGACAACCTGAGCGCCTT
CGCCAGCAATCCTGAGTTTAGCAGCATTCCGGCACAGATTAGCCCGGAAGGCCGCGCAGCAATGGAGCCG
ATTGTGATCAGCGCCAAAACAATGCTGGAAAGCGCCGGCGGCTTAATCCAGACAGCCCGTGCCCTGGCCG
TGAATCCTCGCGATCCGCCGAGCTGGAGTGTTCTGGCCGGTCATAGCCGTACCGTGAGCGACAGCATCAA
GAAGCTGATCACAAGCATGCGCGATAAAGCACCGGGTCCATGGCATCATCATCATCACCACGGCGGCGGC
TTAAACGACATCTTTGAAGCACAGAAAATTGAATGGCATGAATAA
